Addgene plasmid #59259: pLV-Enh eGFP Reporter-muKC2-X35
Purpose: Lentiviral GFP reporter for testing enhancer activity in different cell types. Insert is an enhancer identified in the exonic region of the keratin type II cluster.
Depositing lab: Benjamin Yu. Depositing organization: University of California, San Diego (UCSD).
Backbone
  Vector backbone: Brachyury-eGFP
  Backbone size w/o insert (bp): 7967
  Total vector size (bp): 9166
  Modifications to backbone: Original vector is Brachyury-eGFP (Kita-Matsuo et al. 2009) with the Brachyury promoter cloned out and replaced with the minimal Hsp68 promoter from the Hsp68-lacZ-Gateway plasmid (Pennacchio et al. 2006)
  Vector type: Lentiviral
Growth in bacteria
  Bacterial resistance: Ampicillin, 100 μg/mL
  Growth temperature: 37°C
  Growth strain: Stbl3
  Copy number: High Copy
Gene/Insert
  Gene/Insert name: Krt82-ex2 (alt name: mm9 chr15:101378200-101379399)
  Species: M. musculus (mouse)
  Insert size (bp): 1199
  Promoter: Mu Hsp68 minimal promoter
  Cloning method: Gateway Cloning
  Sequencing primers: 5′ ACAAGGTGGGGAATCTCCAT; 3′ CCCACAAAGAATGCAAGAGG
Terms and licenses: Academic/Nonprofit Terms; Industry Terms: Not Available to Industry
Depositor comments: Please note that the final plasmid sequence is post-Gateway recombination. The plasmid contains attB sites (not attR sites as the map implies).
How to cite: pLV-Enh eGFP Reporter-muKC2-X35 was a gift from Benjamin Yu (Addgene plasmid # 59259 ; http://n2t.net/addgene:59259 ; RRID:Addgene_59259)
