[The description below was written by a language model from this plasmid's Addgene catalogue record.]
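Description:
pLV-Enh eGFP Reporter-muKC2-X35 is a lentiviral enhancer-reporter plasmid of about 9.2 kb, built on the Brachyury-eGFP lentiviral backbone. In the parent reporter vector, the original Brachyury promoter was removed and replaced with the mouse Hsp68 minimal promoter taken from an Hsp68-lacZ Gateway plasmid. The construct is maintained in bacteria as a high-copy plasmid under ampicillin selection, and the recorded host is a recombination-deficient strain of the type commonly used to keep lentiviral repeat sequences stable. No feature table is provided, so the specific viral elements, the origin of replication and any mammalian selection marker are not stated in the record.

The insert is a roughly 1.2 kb mouse genomic fragment designated Krt82-ex2, corresponding to a region on chromosome 15 (mm9 assembly) that overlaps exonic sequence within the keratin type II gene cluster and was identified as a candidate enhancer. It was introduced by Gateway recombination. The depositor notes that the final plasmid therefore carries attB sites flanking the insert, not the attR sites that the accompanying map may suggest. The logic of the design is that the Hsp68 minimal promoter has little activity alone, so eGFP expression depends on the enhancer activity of the cloned fragment. Lentiviral delivery allows the reporter to be integrated into a range of cell types, so that the strength and cell-type specificity of this keratin-cluster element can be compared by GFP fluorescence.
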