>Addgene plasmid #59259 | pLV-Enh eGFP Reporter-muKC2-X35 | depositor partial sequence | sequence record 93545 | pLV-Enh eGFP Reporter-muKC2-X35 sequence 1121 bps
NNNNNNNNNNNNNGNNTTNATTTTGACTGATAGTGACCTGTTCGTTGCAACAAATTGATGAGCAATGCTT
TTTTATAATGCCAACTTTGTACAAAAAAGCAGGCTTTACAAGGTGGGGAATCTCCATTTCATTAACATCG
AGTGGCAGGCTCAGGGCCCATCCTCAGGGTAGTGGGTGAGATGGGATGGACAACAGAAACCCATGGTCCC
TCTAGGGGACGGCAGGGAAGACAGATGTCAGGAGACAGGGTGGGGATGAGGGGCTCCTGAGAGGAAGGCT
TGTCAAATGGAGAAGCCACAGAATCCTGGGGGAAATAACACTGGGGGTGATCTGGGGACTAGAATGTAGT
GCTTAGTGTGTAAAGGGTTTGGCAAAATGGAATCCCAAATAGGGGTGTAGCTGGAGCAGAGACTTGGGGC
TCCATGAGTGGCAGGTGAGAGAACTTTTTCAGCAAGGCCTTTCCAAGCTCCCATTCAAGCAGGGTGGAAG
GAAGGGAGATGGGGCAGAGGCACACTTCACGGCTCCCACTGTGGGCAATGACATGGATGCCNTNNNCTAC
TCAGTTGTTTTCGTGTCGGGTTCCCTGCTTTACATGTGAGGAGATGGGGGCCTGAGCTAGCTGGTTCTGC
AGCTCGCTTGCTCTAGTCCCTTTGCAGCGGCCACTTACTTTTTCTTATAACCCTCCAGCGCCTCCTGGAG
ACTGCAGAGCTCGGCCTCTAGTCTGCCGTGGTCCCCGGACACACAGTCCAGCTGTCGCCGCAGGGCACAG
ATGTAGCCCTCGAAGAGCGGCTCCATGTTGCTCTGGCAACTTCTCTGCTGCTGCATGAAGTTCCACTTGG
TCTCCAGAAGCTTGTTTTTCTGCTCCAGGAACCGCACCTGCCCCGAGAATGGGTTGTCACCATGTAGAAA
GGACAGGGAGACCATCGCCAGGTCTCTGCAGANACTAACACCCAGAGGGATGTATCTTTGTGCCTCCTCA
CATCTTCCCCCTCAGTGGTCCATGTTGGGGNNAAAGACTACTGTCCNNANTGCATGGGACAGTCCNCNNC
NGAACTCTTTNGGCTNGNCNGCTTNNNNNCCCNNTGAACCNGGGANNNTGCCCNNNNNNCCNNTNNNNNN
N
