>Addgene plasmid #59259 | pLV-Enh eGFP Reporter-muKC2-X35 | addgene partial sequence | sequence record 95515 | pRRL5primeMCS-F 5'-tgaacggatctcgacggtat-3'
TGCAGGGGAAAGAATAGTAGACATAATAGCAACAGACATACAAACTAAAGAATTACAAAAACAAATTACA
AAAATTCAAAATTTTATCGATCACGAGACTAGCCTCGAGAAGCTTGATATCGAATTCCATCACAAGTTTG
TACAAAAAAGCAGGCTTTACAAGGTGGGGAATCTCCATTTCATTAACATCGAGTGGCAGGCTCAGGGCCC
ATCCTCAGGGTAGTGGGTGAGATGGGATGGACAACAGAAACCCATGGTCCCTCTAGGGGACGGCAGGGAA
GACAGATGTCAGGAGACAGGGTGGGGATGAGGGGCTCCTGAGAGGAAGGCTTGTCAAATGGAGAAGCCAC
AGAATCCTGGGGGAAATAACACTGGGGGTGATCTGGGGACTAGAATGTAGTGCTTAGTGTGTAAAGGGTT
TGGCAAAATGGAATCCCAAATAGGGGTGTAGCTGGAGCAGAGACTTGGGGCTCCATGAGTGGCAGGTGAG
AGAACTTTTTCAGCAAGGCCTTTCCAAGCTCCCATTCAAGCAGGGTGGAAGGAAGGGAGATGGGGCAGAG
GCACACTTCACGGCTCCCACTGTGGGCAATGACATGGATGCCCTGCACTACTCAGTTGTTTTCGTGTCGG
GTTCCCTGCTTTACATGTGAGGAGATGGGGGCCTGAGCTAGCTGGTTCTGCAGCTCGCTTGCTCTAGTCC
CTTTGCAGCGGCCACTTACTTTTTCTTATAACCCTCCAGCG
