>Addgene plasmid #59259 | pLV-Enh eGFP Reporter-muKC2-X35 | addgene partial sequence | sequence record 95516 | EGFP-N 5'-CGTCGCCGTCCAGCTCGACCAG-3'
CTCACCATGGTTGGCGACCGGTGCGCTCCGCGGCGTGGATGCTCCGGGGAAAGTTGCGCTCCGCGGCAGG
GATGCTCCTGGGAAGGTTGCGCTCCGCGGCAGGGATGCTCTGGGGAAGGCTGGTCCTGGCCGAGGATCGG
GAACGCGCCGCTCGCTCTGCTTCTCTTGTCTTCGCTTGTCTCTGGATGGAACCAGATTTGGTTCTGAGTA
GCTGTCAGCGTCTGGTGACCTGCTCGCCGCCCTGCGCCTTTAAGGAGTCTTCACCGGCCCCGCCCACTCT
CCGCTGGGCCAATCAGCGAGCCGGAGGAGGCCTTGGGGCCAGGAATCTTCCAGCAGTTTCGCGTCTGGTG
GAGCTTCCCCGCCTCCCTTGAGTAATCGGAGTTGTGGGTTCCGCCCTTGTCCAGAACTCTCCAGAGGTTT
CTGGGGTTCACTGGAGAGTACGGATTCCTGAGGGGGAGGGTGTGGGGAAGTGCTGGTGCTACTAGTGACA
CTGTTGCTATGGCGACGCATTACTAAGGCCTGTGTGGAATGGACAAGAAAGATCACCTCTAGCTCGGTGT
TGTGTACAGTTTGTTGTGATTTGTGGGGTTTCGCCAACTCGCACAGTTCTGAATATGGGGGTTAAAGGCT
AAAACTTAAGGGCTAAAACTTCTCCCCGCC
